>Addgene plasmid #33373 | EcMBP165-cpGFP.PPYF.T203V.pRSET | depositor full sequence | sequence record 39933 | EcMBP165-cpGFP.PPYF.T203V.pRSET sequence 4750 bps
GATCTCGATCCCGCGAAATTAATACGACTCACTATAGGGAGACCACAACGGTTTCCCTCTAGAAATAATT
TTGTTTAACTTTAAGAAGGAGATATACATATGCGGGGTTCTCATCATCATCATCATCATGGTATGGCTAG
CATGACTGGTGGACAGCAAATGGGTCGGGATCTGTACGACGATGACGATAAGGATCGATGGGGATCCAAA
ATCGAAGAAGGTAAACTGGTAATCTGGATTAACGGCGATAAAGGCTATAACGGTCTCGCTGAAGTCGGTA
AGAAATTCGAGAAAGATACCGGAATTAAAGTCACCGTTGAGCATCCGGATAAACTGGAAGAGAAATTCCC
ACAGGTTGCGGCAACTGGCGATGGCCCTGACATTATCTTCTGGGCACACGACCGCTTTGGTGGCTACGCT
CAATCTGGCCTGTTGGCTGAAATCACCCCGGACAAAGCGTTCCAGGACAAGCTGTATCCGTTTACCTGGG
ATGCCGTACGTTACAACGGCAAGCTGATTGCTTACCCGATCGCTGTTGAAGCGTTATCGCTGATTTATAA
CAAAGATCTGCTGCCGAACCCGCCAAAAACCTGGGAAGAGATCCCGGCGCTGGATAAAGAACTGAAAGCG
AAAGGTAAGAGCGCGCTGATGTTCAACCTGCAAGAACCGTACTTCACCTGGCCGCTGATTGCTGCTGACC
CCCCCAGCTACAACGTCTTCATCATGGCCGACAAGCAGAAGAACGGCATCAAGGCGAACTTCAAGATCCG
CCACAACATCGAGGACGGCGGCGTGCAGCTCGCCTACCACTACCAGCAGAACACCCCCATCGGCGACGGC
CCCGTGCTGCTGCCCGACAACCACTACCTGAGCGTCCAGTCCAAACTTTCGAAAGACCCCAACGAGAAGC
GCGATCACATGGTCCTGCTGGAGTTCGTGACCGCCGCCGGGATCACTCTCGGCATGGACGAGCTGTACAA
GGGCGGTACCGGAGGGAGCATGGTGAGCAAGGGCGAGGAGCTGTTCACCGGGGTGGTGCCCATCCTGGTC
GAGCTGGACGGCGACGTAAACGGCCACAAGTTCAGCGTGTCCGGCGAGGGCGAGGGCGATGCCACCTACG
GCAAGCTGACCCTGAAGTTCATCTGCACCACCGGCAAGCTGCCCGTGCCCTGGCCCACCCTCGTGACCAC
CCTGACCTACGGCGTGCAGTGCTTCAGCCGCTACCCCGACCACATGAAGCAGCACGACTTCTTCAAGTCC
GCCATGCCCGAAGGCTACATCCAGGAGCGCACCATCTTCTTCAAGGACGACGGCAACTACAAGACCCGCG
CCGAGGTGAAGTTCGAGGGCGACACCCTGGTGAACCGCATCGAGCTGAAGGGCATCGACTTCAAGGAGGA
CGGCAACATCCTGGGGCACAAGCTGGAGTACAACTTTAACGGGGGTTATGCGTTCAAGTATGAAAACGGC
AAGTACGACATTAAAGACGTGGGCGTGGATAACGCTGGCGCGAAAGCGGGTCTGACCTTCCTGGTTGACC
TGATTAAAAACAAACACATGAATGCAGACACCGATTACTCCATCGCAGAAGCTGCCTTTAATAAAGGCGA
AACAGCGATGACCATCAACGGCCCGTGGGCATGGTCCAACATCGACACCAGCAAAGTGAATTATGGTGTA
ACGGTACTGCCGACCTTCAAGGGTCAACCATCCAAACCGTTCGTTGGCGTGCTGAGCGCAGGTATTAACG
CCGCCAGTCCGAACAAAGAGCTGGCAAAAGAGTTCCTCGAAAACTATCTGCTGACTGATGAAGGTCTGGA
AGCGGTTAATAAAGACAAACCGCTGGGTGCCGTAGCGCTGAAGTCTTACGAGGAAGAGTTGGTGAAAGAT
CCGCGGATTGCCGCCACTATGGAAAACGCCCAGAAAGGTGAAATCATGCCGAACATCCCGCAGATGTCCG
CTTTCTGGTATGCCGTGCGTACTGCGGTGATCAACGCCGCCAGCGGTCGTCAGACTGTCGATGAAGACCT
GAAAGACGCGCAGACTCGGATCACCAAAGGAAGTCACCATCATCACCACCATGGCTAAGAATTCGAAGCT
TGATCCGGCTGCTAACAAAGCCCGAAAGGAAGCTGAGTTGGCTGCTGCCACCGCTGAGCAATAACTAGCA
TAACCCCTTGGGGCCTCTAAACGGGTCTTGAGGGGTTTTTTGCTGAAAGGAGGAACTATATCCGGATCTG
GCGTAATAGCGAAGAGGCCCGCACCGATCGCCCTTCCCAACAGTTGCGCAGCCTGAATGGCGAATGGG
[124 nt withheld, positions 2309-2432]
C
[91 nt withheld, positions 2434-2524]
A
[49 nt withheld, positions 2526-2574]
CCTTTGACGTTGGAGTCCACGTTCTTT
[37 nt withheld, positions 2602-2638]
ACCCTATCTCGGTCTATTCTTTTGATTTATAAGGGATTTTGCCGATTTCGGCCTATTGGTTAAAAAATGA
GCTGATTTAACAAAAATTTAACGCGAATTTTAACAAAATATTAACGCTTACAATTTAGGTGGCACTTTTC
GGGGAAATGTGCGCGGAACCCCTATTTGTTTATTTTTCTAAATACATTCAAATATGTATCCGCTCATGAG
ACAATAACCCTGATAAATGCTTCAATAATATTGAAAAAGGAAGAGTATGAGTATTCAACATTTCCGTGTC
GCCCTTATTCCCTTTTTTGCGGCATTTTGCCTTCCTGTTTTTGCTCACCCAGAAACGCTGGTGAAAGTAA
AAGATGCTGAAGATCAGTTGGGTGCACGAGTGGGTTACATCGAACTGGATCTCAACAGCGGTAAGATCCT
TGAGAGTTTTCGCCCCGAAGAACGTTTTCCAATGATGAGCACTTTTAAAGTTCTGCTATGTGGCGCGGTA
TTATCCCGTATTGACGCCGGGCAAGAGCAACTCGGTCGCCGCATACACTATTCTCAGAATGACTTGGTTG
AGTACTCACCAGTCACAGAAAAGCATCTTACGGATGGCATGACAGTAAGAGAATTATGCAGTGCTGCCAT
AACCATGAGTGATAACACTGCGGCCAACTTACTTCTGACAACGATCGGAGGACCGAAGGAGCTAACCGCT
TTTTTGCACAACATGGGGGATCATGTAACTCGCCTTGATCGTTGGGAACCGGAGCTGAATGAAGCCATAC
CAAACGACGAGCGTGACACCACGATGCCTGTAGCAATGGCAACAACGTTGCGCAAACTATTAACTGGCGA
ACTACTTACTCTAGCTTCCCGGCAACAATTAATAGACTGGATGGAGGCGGATAAAGTTGCAGGACCACTT
CTGCGCTCGGCCCTTCCGGCTGGCTGGTTTATTGCTGATAAATCTGGAGCCGGTGAGCGTGGGTCTCGCG
GTATCATTGCAGCACTGGGGCCAGATGGTAAGCCCTCCCGTATCGTAGTTATCTACACGACGGGGAGTCA
GGCAACTATGGATGAACGAAATAGACAGATCGCTGAGATAGGTGCCTCACTGATTAAGCATTGGTAACTG
TCAGACCAAGTTTACTCATATATACTTTAGATTGATTTAAAACTTCATTTTTAATTTAAAAGGATCTAGG
TGAAGATCCTTTTTGATAATCTCATGACCAAAATCCCTTAACGTGAGTTTTCGTTCCACTGAGCGTCAGA
CCCCGTAGAAAAGATCAAAGGATCTTCTTGAGATCCTTTTTTTCTGCGCGTAATCTGCTGCTTGCAAACA
AAAAAACCACCGCTACCAGCGGTGGTTTGTTTGCCGGATCAAGAGCTACCAACTCTTTTTCCGAAGGTAA
CTGGCTTCAGCAGAGCGCAGATACCAAATACTGTTCTTCTAGTGTAGCCGTAGTTAGGCCACCACTTCAA
GAACTCTGTAGCACCGCCTACATACCTCGCTCTGCTAATCCTGTTACCAGTGGCTGCTGCCAGTGGCGAT
AAGTCGTGTCTTACCGGGTTGGACTCAAGACGATAGTTACCGGATAAGGCGCAGCGGTCGGGCTGAACGG
GGGGTTCGTGCACACAGCCCAGCTTGGAGCGAACGACCTACACCGAACTGAGATACCTACAGCGTGAGCT
ATGAGAAAGCGCCACGCTTCCCGAAGGGAGAAAGGCGGACAGGTATCCGGTAAGCGGCAGGGTCGGAACA
GGAGAGCGCACGAGGGAGCTTCCAGGGGGAAACGCCTGGTATCTTTATAGTCCTGTCGGGTTTCGCCACC
TCTGACTTGAGCGTCGATTTTTGTGATGCTCGTCAGGGGGGCGGAGCCTATGGAAAAACGCCAGCAACGC
GGCCTTTTTACGGTTCCTGGCCTTTTGCTGGCCTTTTGCTCACATGTTCTTTCCTGCGTTATCCCCTGAT
TCTGTGGATAACCGTATTACCGCCTTTGAGTGAGCTGATACCGCTCGCCGCAGCCGAACGACCGAGCGCA
GCGAGTCAGTGAGCGAGGAAGCGGAAGAGCGCCCAATACGCAAACCGCCTCTCCCCGCGCGTTGGCCGAT
TCATTAATGCAG
Features (pLannotate 1.2.2; 16 found; start..end, strand, type, name):
     20..38      +  promoter       T7 promoter: promoter for bacteriophage T7 RNA polymerase
     70..92      +  RBS            RBS: efficient ribosome binding site from bacteriophage T7 gene 10 (Olins and Rangwala, 1989)
    112..132     +  CDS            capTEV™ (fragment): composite tag for in vivo biotinylation, TEV protease cleavage, and 6xHis tagging
    133..165     +  CDS            T7 tag (gene 10 leader): leader peptide from bacteriophage T7 gene 10 promotes efficient translation in E. coli
    169..192     +  CDS            Xpress™ tag: Xpress™ epitope tag, including an enterokinase recognition and cleavage site
    208..699     +  CDS            MBP (fragment): maltose binding protein from E. coli; malE (mutated); This version of the gene does not encode a signal sequence, so MBP will remain in the cytosol.
    712..1434    +  CDS            cEGFP: cEGFP is a basic (constitutively fluorescent) green fluorescent protein published in 2008, derived from Aequorea victoria.
   1439..2046    +  CDS            MBP (fragment): maltose binding protein from E. coli; malE (mutated); This version of the gene does not encode a signal sequence, so MBP will remain in the cytosol.
   2108..2157    +  CDS            SET1 (fragment): solubility-enhancement tag derived from T7 phage gene 10B
   2165..2212    +  terminator     T7 terminator: transcription terminator for bacteriophage T7 RNA polymerase
   2238..2304    +  CDS            lacZα (fragment): LacZα fragment of β-galactosidase; lacZ fragment
   2309..2737    +  rep_origin     f1 ori (sequence partly withheld): f1 bacteriophage origin of replication; arrow indicates direction of (+) strand synthesis
   2790..2894    +  promoter       AmpR promoter: bla
   2895..3755    +  CDS            AmpR: β-lactamase; bla; confers resistance to ampicillin, carbenicillin, and related antibiotics
   3926..4514    +  rep_origin     ori: high-copy-number ColE1/pMB1/pBR322/pUC origin of replication
   4697..4750    +  CDS            lacI (fragment): lac repressor; lacI; The lac repressor binds to the lac operator to inhibit transcription in E. coli. This inhibition can be relieved by adding lactose or isopropyl-β-D-thiogalactopyranoside (IPTG).
