[The description below was written by a language model from this plasmid's Addgene catalogue record and pLannotate feature annotations shown in this document.]
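Description:
EcMBP165-cpGFP.PPYF.T203V.pRSET is a bacterial expression plasmid built on the pRSET-A backbone that encodes a genetically encoded, single-wavelength fluorescent maltose sensor. It is a high-copy plasmid carrying a ColE1/pUC-type origin, an f1 phage origin, and a β-lactamase gene for ampicillin selection. Short lacZα and lacI fragments in the annotation appear to be backbone remnants rather than functional genes.

The sensor open reading frame is driven by the T7 promoter with the phage gene 10 ribosome binding site and ends before a T7 terminator, so expression requires a host supplying T7 RNA polymerase. The backbone contributes an N-terminal leader comprising a 6xHis tag (annotated as a capTEV fragment), the T7 gene 10 leader and the Xpress epitope with its enterokinase site. The catalogue also lists a C-terminal 6xHis tag on the insert, which the feature table does not annotate separately. The feature table shows E. coli maltose binding protein (MalE, without a signal sequence and thus cytosolic) split into two fragments flanking a GFP-derived coding region. This matches the recorded design, in which the circularly permuted GFP from GCaMP2 is inserted between MBP residues 165 and 166.

Maltose binding changes MBP conformation, which is coupled to the fluorescence of the embedded cpGFP. According to the depositor, the T203V substitution in GFP halves the fluorescence of the ligand-free state in the MBP165-cpGFP.PPYF context while leaving saturated fluorescence and affinity unchanged, raising ΔF/F to 6.5. The T7 system and His tags suit production and purification of the sensor protein in E. coli.
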