Addgene plasmid #33373: EcMBP165-cpGFP.PPYF.T203V.pRSET
Purpose: a single-wavelength maltose sensor constructed from E. coli MalE and cpGFP
Depositing lab: Loren Looger. Depositing organization: HHMI, Janelia Research Campus. Publication: A genetically encoded, high-signal-to-noise maltose sensor. Marvin JS, Schreiter ER, Echevarria IM, Looger LL. Proteins. 2011 Nov;79(11):3025-36. doi: 10.1002/prot.23118. PubMed 21989929.
Backbone
  Vector backbone: pRSET-A
  Backbone manufacturer: Invitrogen
  Backbone size w/o insert (bp): 2300
  Vector type: Bacterial Expression
Growth in bacteria
  Bacterial resistance: Ampicillin, 100 μg/mL
  Growth temperature: 37°C
  Growth strain: DH5alpha
  Copy number: High Copy
Gene/Insert
  Gene/Insert name: Improved MBP based Maltose Biosensor
  Species: E. coli
  Mutation: cpGFP146 variant from GCaMP2 inserted between AA165-166 of MBP with T203V mutation in GFP.
  Promoter: T7
  Tag / fusion protein: 6xHIS (N terminal on backbone); 6xHIS (C terminal on insert)
  Cloning method: Restriction Enzyme; 5′ cloning site none (unknown if destroyed); 3′ cloning site none (unknown if destroyed)
  Sequencing primers: 5′ T7 forward
Terms and licenses: Academic/Nonprofit Terms; Industry Terms: Not Available to Industry
Depositor comments: The GFP-T203V mutation decreases the fluorescence emission of the apo state and increases that of the saturated state in GCaMP2. In the context of MBP165-cpGFP.PPYF, the T203V mutation decreases the fluorescence emission of the apo state by half, whereas saturated fluorescence and affinity are unchanged, increasing ΔF/F to 6.5.
How to cite: EcMBP165-cpGFP.PPYF.T203V.pRSET was a gift from Loren Looger (Addgene plasmid # 33373 ; http://n2t.net/addgene:33373 ; RRID:Addgene_33373)
