>Addgene plasmid #33373 | EcMBP165-cpGFP.PPYF.T203V.pRSET | addgene partial sequence | sequence record 41926 | EGFP-N 5'-CGTCGCCGTCCAGCTCGACCAG-3'
ACCATGCTCCCTCCGGTACCGCCCTTGTACAGCTCGTCCATGCCGAGAGTGATCCCGGCGGCGGTCACGA
ACTCCAGCAGGACCATGTGATCGCGCTTCTCGTTGGGGTCTTTCGAAAGTTTGGACTGAACGCTCAGGTA
GTGGTTGTCGGGCAGCAGCACGGGGCCGTCGCCGATGGGGGTGTTCTGCTGGTAGTGGTAGGCGAGCTGC
ACGCCGCCGTCCTCGATGTTGTGGCGGATCTTGAAGTTCGCCTTGATGCCGTTCTTCTGCTTGTCGGCCA
TGATGAAGACGTTGTAGCTGGGGGGGTCAGCAGCAATCAGCGGCCAGGTGAAGTACGGTTCTTGCAGGTT
GAACATCAGCGCGCTCTTACCTTTCGCTTTCAGTTCTTTATCCAGCGCCGGGATCTCTTCCCAGGTTTTT
GGCGGGTTCGGCAGCAGATCTTTGTTATAAATCAGCGATAACGCTTCAACAGCGATCGGGTAAGCAATCA
GCTTG
