>Addgene plasmid #33373 | EcMBP165-cpGFP.PPYF.T203V.pRSET | addgene partial sequence | sequence record 41962 | T7
TTTGTTTAACTTTAAGAAGGAGATATACATATGCGGGGTTCTCATCATCATCATCATCATGGTATGGCTA
GCATGACTGGTGGACAGCAAATGGGTCGGGATCTGTACGACGATGACGATAAGGATCGATGGGGATCCAA
AATCGAAGAAGGTAAACTGGTAATCTGGATTAACGGCGATAAAGGCTATAACGGTCTCGCTGAAGTCGGT
AAGAAATTCGAGAAAGATACCGGAATTAAAGTCACCGTTGAGCATCCGGATAAACTGGAAGAGAAATTCC
CACAGGTTGCGGCAACTGGCGATGGCCCTGACATTATCTTCTGGGCACACGACCGCTTTGGTGGCTACGC
TCAATCTGGCCTGTTGGCTGAAATCACCCCGGACAAAGCGTTCCAGGACAAGCTGTATCCGTTTACCTGG
GATGCCGTACGTTACAACGGCAAGCTGATTGCTTACCCGATCGCTGTTGAAGCGTTATCGCTGATTTATA
ACAAAGATCTGCTGCCGAACCCGCCAAAAACCTGGGAAGAGATCCCGGCGCTGGATAAAGAACTGAAAGC
GAAAGGTAAGAGCGCGCTGATGTTCAACCTGCAAGAACCGTACTTCACCTGGCCGCTGATTGCTGCTGAC
CCCCCCAGCTACAACGTCTTCATCATGGCCGACAAGCAGAAGAACGGCATCAAGGCGAACTTCAAGATCC
GCCACAACATCGAGGACGGCGGCGTGCAGCTCGCCTACCACTACCAGCAGAACACCCCCATCGGCGACGG
CCCCGTGCTGCTGCCCGACAACCACTACCTGAGCGT
