>Addgene plasmid #33373 | EcMBP165-cpGFP.PPYF.T203V.pRSET | addgene partial sequence | sequence record 41964 | T7-term
TAGCAGCCGGATCAAGCTTCGAATTCTTAGCCATGGTGGTGATGATGGTGACTTCCTTTGGTGATCCGAG
TCTGCGCGTCTTTCAGGTCTTCATCGACAGTCTGACGACCGCTGGCGGCGTTGATCACCGCAGTACGCAC
GGCATACCAGAAAGCGGACATCTGCGGGATGTTCGGCATGATTTCACCTTTCTGGGCGTTTTCCATAGTG
GCGGCAATCCGCGGATCTTTCACCAACTCTTCCTCGTAAGACTTCAGCGCTACGGCACCCAGCGGTTTGT
CTTTATTAACCGCTTCCAGACCTTCATCAGTCAGCAGATAGTTTTCGAGGAACTCTTTTGCCAGCTCTTT
GTTCGGACTGGCGGCGTTAATACCTGCGCTCAGCACGCCAACGAACGGTTTGGATGGTTGACCCTTGAAG
GTCGGCAGTACCGTTACACCATAATTCACTTTGCTGGTGTCGATGTTGGACCATGCCCACGGGCCGTTGA
TGGTCATCGCTGTTTCGCCTTTATTAAAGGCAGCTTCTGCGATGGAGTAATCGGTGTCTGCATTCATGTG
TTTGTTTTTAATCAGGTCAACCAGGAAGGTCAG
